>Addgene plasmid #193761 | pLV-TetOn-ND-Cdt1-mCherry | addgene full sequence | sequence record 380233 | Addgene NGS Result
TGGAAGGGCTAATTCACTCCCAAAGAAGACAAGATATCCTTGATCTGTGGATCTACCACACACAAGGCTA
CTTCCCTGATTAGCAGAACTACACACCAGGGCCAGGGGTCAGATATCCACTGACCTTTGGATGGTGCTAC
AAGCTAGTACCAGTTGAGCCAGATAAGGTAGAAGAGGCCAATAAAGGAGAGAACACCAGCTTGTTACACC
CTGTGAGCCTGCATGGGATGGATGACCCGGAGAGAGAAGTGTTAGAGTGGAGGTTTGACAGCCGCCTAGC
ATTTCATCACGTGGCCCGAGAGCTGCATCCGGAGTACTTCAAGAACTGCTGATATCGAGCTTGCTACAAG
GGACTTTCCGCTGGGGACTTTCCAGGGAGGCGTGGCCTGGGCGGGACTGGGGAGTGGCGAGCCCTCAGAT
CCTGCATATAAGCAGCTGCTTTTTGCCTGTACTGGGTCTCTCTGGTTAGACCAGATCTGAGCCTGGGAGC
TCTCTGGCTAACTAGGGAACCCACTGCTTAAGCCTCAATAAAGCTTGCCTTGAGTGCTTCAAGTAGTGTG
TGCCCGTCTGTTGTGTGACTCTGGTAACTAGAGATCCCTCAGACCCTTTTAGTCAGTGTGGAAAATCTCT
AGCAGTGGCGCCCGAACAGGGACTTGAAAGCGAAAGGGAAACCAGAGGAGCTCTCTCGACGCAGGACTCG
GCTTGCTGAAGCGCGCACGGCAAGAGGCGAGGGGCGGCGACTGGTGAGTACGCCAAAAATTTTGACTAGC
GGAGGCTAGAAGGAGAGAGATGGGTGCGAGAGCGTCAGTATTAAGCGGGGGAGAATTAGATCGCGATGGG
AAAAAATTCGGTTAAGGCCAGGGGGAAAGAAAAAATATAAATTAAAACATATAGTATGGGCAAGCAGGGA
GCTAGAACGATTCGCAGTTAATCCTGGCCTGTTAGAAACATCAGAAGGCTGTAGACAAATACTGGGACAG
CTACAACCATCCCTTCAGACAGGATCAGAAGAACTTAGATCATTATATAATACAGTAGCAACCCTCTATT
GTGTGCATCAAAGGATAGAGATAAAAGACACCAAGGAAGCTTTAGACAAGATAGAGGAAGAGCAAAACAA
AAGTAAGACCACCGCACAGCAAGCGGCCGGCCGCTGATCTTCAGACCTGGAGGAGGAGATATGAGGGACA
ATTGGAGAAGTGAATTATATAAATATAAAGTAGTAAAAATTGAACCATTAGGAGTAGCACCCACCAAGGC
AAAGAGAAGAGTGGTGCAGAGAGAAAAAAGAGCAGTGGGAATAGGAGCTTTGTTCCTTGGGTTCTTGGGA
GCAGCAGGAAGCACTATGGGCGCAGCGTCAATGACGCTGACGGTACAGGCCAGACAATTATTGTCTGGTA
TAGTGCAGCAGCAGAACAATTTGCTGAGGGCTATTGAGGCGCAACAGCATCTGTTGCAACTCACAGTCTG
GGGCATCAAGCAGCTCCAGGCAAGAATCCTGGCTGTGGAAAGATACCTAAAGGATCAACAGCTCCTGGGG
ATTTGGGGTTGCTCTGGAAAACTCATTTGCACCACTGCTGTGCCTTGGAATGCTAGTTGGAGTAATAAAT
CTCTGGAACAGATTTGGAATCACACGACCTGGATGGAGTGGGACAGAGAAATTAACAATTACACAAGCTT
AATACACTCCTTAATTGAAGAATCGCAAAACCAGCAAGAAAAGAATGAACAAGAATTATTGGAATTAGAT
AAATGGGCAAGTTTGTGGAATTGGTTTAACATAACAAATTGGCTGTGGTATATAAAATTATTCATAATGA
TAGTAGGAGGCTTGGTAGGTTTAAGAATAGTTTTTGCTGTACTTTCTATAGTGAATAGAGTTAGGCAGGG
ATATTCACCATTATCGTTTCAGACCCACCTCCCAACCCCGAGGGGACCCGACAGGCCCGAAGGAATAGAA
GAAGAAGGTGGAGAGAGAGACAGAGACAGATCCATTCGATTAGTGAACGGATCTCGACGGTATCGCCTTT
AAAAGAAAAGGGGGGATTGGGGGGTACAGTGCAGGGGAAAGAATAGTAGACATAATAGCAACAGACATAC
AAACTAAAGAATTACAAAAACAAATTACAAAAATTCAAAATTTTCGGGTTTATTACAGGGACAGCAGAGA
TCCAGTTTATCGATAGACTAGACGAGTTTACTCCCTATCAGTGATAGAGAACGATGTCGAGTTTACTCCC
TATCAGTGATAGAGAACGTATGTCGAGTTTACTCCCTATCAGTGATAGAGAACGTATGTCGAGTTTACTC
CCTATCAGTGATAGAGAACGTATGTCGAGTTTATCCCTATCAGTGATAGAGAACGTATGTCGAGTTTACT
CCCTATCAGTGATAGAGAACGTATGTCGAGGTAGGCGTGTACGGTGGGAGGCCTATATAAGCAGAGCTCG
TTTAGTGAACCGTCAGATCGCACCGGCGAATTCGCCACCATGATAGCTCCGCCAAAGCTCGCTTGTCGGA
CTCCCTCTCCGGCTAGACCGGCACTTCGCGCCCCCGCCTCCGCTACTTCAGGTAGCCGAAAGAGGGCGAG
GCCACCAGCAGCCCCCGGACGCGATCAGGCGAGGCCACCTGCTCGAGCGGCTGCTCGCCTCTCAGTAGAT
GAGGTTAGCAGCCCCAGTACCCCCGAGGCCCCAGACATCCCAGCCTGCCCTTCTCCGGGCCAGAAGATAA
AGAAATCCACCCCGGCAGCAGGTCAGCCGCCCCACCTGACATCCGCGCAGGACCAGGACACCATCTCTGA
GCTTGCGTCATGCCTGCAACGGGCCCGGGAGCTGGGGGCAAGAGTCCGGGCGCTGAAGGCCAGTGCCCAG
GATGCTGGGGAGTCCTGCACCCCAGAGGCCGAGGGCCGCCCTGAGGAGCCATGTGGCGAGAAGGCGCCCG
CCTACCAGCGCTTCCATGCCCTGGCCCAGCCCGGCCTGCCGGGACTCGTGCTGCCCTACAAGTACCAGGT
GCTGGCGGAGATGTTCCGCAGCATGGACACCATCGTGGGCATGCTCCACAACCGCTCCGAGACGCCCACC
TTTGCCAAGGTCCAGCGGGGCGTCCAGGACATGATGCGTAGGCGTTTTGAGGAGCGCAATGTTGGCCAGA
TCAAAACCGTGTACCCGGCCTCCTACCGCTTCCGCCAGGAGCGCAGTGTCCCCACCTTCAAGGATGGCAC
CAGGAGGTCAGATTACCAGCTCACCATCGAGCCACTGCTGGAGCAGGAGGCTGACGGAGCAGCCCCCCAG
CTCACGGCCTCGCGCCTCCTGCAGCGACGGCAGATCTTCAGCCAGAAGCTGGTGGAGCATGTCAAGGAGC
ACCACAAGGCCTTCCTGGCCTCCCTGAGCCCCGCCATGGTGGTGCCGGAGGACCAGCTGACCCGCTGGCA
CCCGCGCTTCAACGTGGATGAAGTACCCGACATCGAGCCGGCCGCGCTGCCCCAGCCACCCGCCACGGAG
AAGCTCACCACTGCTCAGGAGGTGCTGGCCCGGGCCCGCAACCTGATTTCACCCAGGATGGAGAAGGCCT
TGAGTCAATTGGCCCTGCGCTCTGCTGCGCCCAGCAGCCCCGGGTCTCCCAGGCCAGCACTGCCGGCTAC
CCCACCAGCCACCCCGCCTGCAGCCTCTCCCAGTGCTCTGAAGGGGGTGTCCCAGGATCTGCTGGAGCGG
ATCCGAGCCAAGGAGGCACAGAAGCAGCTGGCACAGATGACGCGGTGCCCGGAGCAGGAGCAGCGGCTGC
AGCGCTTAGAACGGCTGCCTGAGCTGGCCCGCGTGCTGCGGAGCGTCTTTGTGTCCGAACGCAAGCCTGC
GCTCAGCATGGAGGTGGCCTGTGCCAGGATGGTGGGCAGCTGTTGTACTATCATGAGCCCTGGGGAAATG
GAGAAGCACCTGCTGCTCCTCTCCGAGCTGCTGCCGGACTGGCTCAGCCTCCACCGCATCCGCACCGACA
CCTACGTCAAGCTGGACAAGGCCGCGGACCTCGCCCACATCACTGCACGCCTGGCCCACCAGACACGTGC
TGAGGAGGGGCTGGGTGCAGGAAGCGCTGGGGGATCCATGGCACCTAAGAAAAAGCGGAAAGTGGGCGGA
AGTGGTATGGTGAGCAAGGGCGAGGAGGATAACATGGCCATCATCAAGGAGTTCATGCGCTTCAAGGTGC
ACATGGAGGGCTCCGTGAACGGCCACGAGTTCGAGATCGAGGGCGAGGGCGAGGGCCGCCCCTACGAGGG
CACCCAGACCGCCAAGCTGAAGGTGACCAAGGGTGGCCCCCTGCCCTTCGCCTGGGACATCCTGTCCCCT
CAGTTCATGTACGGCTCCAAGGCCTACGTGAAGCACCCCGCCGACATCCCCGACTACTTGAAGCTGTCCT
TCCCCGAGGGCTTCAAGTGGGAGCGCGTGATGAACTTCGAGGACGGCGGCGTGGTGACCGTGACCCAGGA
CTCCTCCCTGCAGGACGGCGAGTTCATCTACAAGGTGAAGCTGCGCGGCACCAACTTCCCCTCCGACGGC
CCCGTAATGCAGAAGAAGACCATGGGCTGGGAGGCCTCCTCCGAGCGGATGTACCCCGAGGACGGCGCCC
TGAAGGGCGAGATCAAGCAGAGGCTGAAGCTGAAGGACGGCGGCCACTACGACGCTGAGGTCAAGACCAC
CTACAAGGCCAAGAAGCCCGTGCAGCTGCCCGGCGCCTACAACGTCAACATCAAGTTGGACATCACCTCC
CACAACGAGGACTACACCATCGTGGAACAGTACGAACGCGCCGAGGGCCGCCACTCCACCGGCGGCATGG
ACGAGCTGTACAAGTGACCCGGGCGGGGCGCGTCTGGAACAATCAACCTCTGGATTACAAAATTTGTGAA
AGATTGACTGGTATTCTTAACTATGTTGCTCCTTTTACGCTATGTGGATACGCTGCTTTAATGCCTTTGT
ATCATGCTATTGCTTCCCGTATGGCTTTCATTTTCTCCTCCTTGTATAAATCCTGGTTGCTGTCTCTTTA
TGAGGAGTTGTGGCCCGTTGTCAGGCAACGTGGCGTGGTGTGCACTGTGTTTGCTGACGCAACCCCCACT
GGTTGGGGCATTGCCACCACCTGTCAGCTCCTTTCCGGGACTTTCGCTTTCCCCCTCCCTATTGCCACGG
CGGAACTCATCGCCGCCTGCCTTGCCCGCTGCTGGACAGGGGCTCGGCTGTTGGGCACTGACAATTCCGT
GGTGTTGTCGGGGAAGCTGACGTCCTTTCCATGGCTGCTCGCCTGTGTTGCCACCTGGATTCTGCGCGGG
ACGTCCTTCTGCTACGTCCCTTCGGCCCTCAATCCAGCGGACCTTCCTTCCCGCGGCCTGCTGCCGGCTC
TGCGGCCTCTTCCGCGTCTTCGCCTTCGCCCTCAGACGAGTCGGATCTCCCTTTGGGCCGCCTCCCCGCC
TGGAATTAATTCTGCAGTCGAGACCTAGAAAAACATGGAGCAATCACAAGTAGCAATACAGCAGCTACCA
ATGCTGATTGTGCCTGGCTAGAAGCACAAGAGGAGGAGGAGGTGGGTTTTCCAGTCACACCTCAGGTACC
TTTAAGACCAATGACTTACAAGGCAGCTGTAGATCTTAGCCACTTTTTAAAAGAAAAGAGGGGACTGGAA
GGGCTAATTCACTCCCAACGAAGACAAGATATCCTTGATCTGTGGATCTACCACACACAAGGCTACTTCC
CTGATTAGCAGAACTACACACCAGGGCCAGGGGTCAGATATCCACTGACCTTTGGATGGTGCTACAAGCT
AGTACCAGTTGAGCCAGATAAGGTAGAAGAGGCCAATAAAGGAGAGAACACCAGCTTGTTACACCCTGTG
AGCCTGCATGGGATGGATGACCCGGAGAGAGAAGTGTTAGAGTGGAGGTTTGACAGCCGCCTAGCATTTC
ATCACGTGGCCCGAGAGCTGCATCCGGAGTACTTCAAGAACTGCTGATATCGAGCTTGCTACAAGGGACT
TTCCGCTGGGGACTTTCCAGGGAGGCGTGGCCTGGGCGGGACTGGGGAGTGGCGAGCCCTCAGATCCTGC
ATATAAGCAGCTGCTTTTTGCCTGTACTGGGTCTCTCTGGTTAGACCAGATCTGAGCCTGGGAGCTCTCT
GGCTAACTAGGGAACCCACTGCTTAAGCCTCAATAAAGCTTGCCTTGAGTGCTTCAAGTAGTGTGTGCCC
GTCTGTTGTGTGACTCTGGTAACTAGAGATCCCTCAGACCCTTTTAGTCAGTGTGGAAAATCTCTAGCAG
TAGTAGTTCATGTCATCTTATTATTCAGTATTTATAACTTGCAAAGAAATGAATATCAGAGAGTGAGAGG
CCTTGACATTGCTAGCGTTTACCGTCGACCTCTAGCTAGAGCTTGGCGTAATCATGGTCATAGCTGTTTC
CTGTGTGAAATTGTTATCCGCTCACAATTCCACACAACATACGAGCCGGAAGCATAAAGTGTAAAGCCTG
GGGTGCCTAATGAGTGAGCTAACTCACATTAATTGCGTTGCGCTCACTGCCCGCTTTCCAGTCGGGAAAC
CTGTCGTGCCAGCTGCATTAATGAATCGGCCAACGCGCGGGGAGAGGCGGTTTGCGTATTGGGCGCTCTT
CCGCTTCCTCGCTCACTGACTCGCTGCGCTCGGTCGTTCGGCTGCGGCGAGCGGTATCAGCTCACTCAAA
GGCGGTAATACGGTTATCCACAGAATCAGGGGATAACGCAGGAAAGAACATGTGAGCAAAAGGCCAGCAA
AAGGCCAGGAACCGTAAAAAGGCCGCGTTGCTGGCGTTTTTCCATAGGCTCCGCCCCCCTGACGAGCATC
ACAAAAATCGACGCTCAAGTCAGAGGTGGCGAAACCCGACAGGACTATAAAGATACCAGGCGTTTCCCCC
TGGAAGCTCCCTCGTGCGCTCTCCTGTTCCGACCCTGCCGCTTACCGGATACCTGTCCGCCTTTCTCCCT
TCGGGAAGCGTGGCGCTTTCTCATAGCTCACGCTGTAGGTATCTCAGTTCGGTGTAGGTCGTTCGCTCCA
AGCTGGGCTGTGTGCACGAACCCCCCGTTCAGCCCGACCGCTGCGCCTTATCCGGTAACTATCGTCTTGA
GTCCAACCCGGTAAGACACGACTTATCGCCACTGGCAGCAGCCACTGGTAACAGGATTAGCAGAGCGAGG
TATGTAGGCGGTGCTACAGAGTTCTTGAAGTGGTGGCCTAACTACGGCTACACTAGAAGAACAGTATTTG
GTATCTGCGCTCTGCTGAAGCCAGTTACCTTCGGAAAAAGAGTTGGTAGCTCTTGATCCGGCAAACAAAC
CACCGCTGGTAGCGGTGGTTTTTTTGTTTGCAAGCAGCAGATTACGCGCAGAAAAAAAGGATCTCAAGAA
GATCCTTTGATCTTTTCTACGGGGTCTGACGCTCAGTGGAACGAAAACTCACGTTAAGGGATTTTGGTCA
TGAGATTATCAAAAAGGATCTTCACCTAGATCCTTTTAAATTAAAAATGAAGTTTTAAATCAATCTAAAG
TATATATGAGTAAACTTGGTCTGACAGTTACCAATGCTTAATCAGTGAGGCACCTATCTCAGCGATCTGT
CTATTTCGTTCATCCATAGTTGCCTGACTCCCCGTCGTGTAGATAACTACGATACGGGAGGGCTTACCAT
CTGGCCCCAGTGCTGCAATGATACCGCGAGACCCACGCTCACCGGCTCCAGATTTATCAGCAATAAACCA
GCCAGCCGGAAGGGCCGAGCGCAGAAGTGGTCCTGCAACTTTATCCGCCTCCATCCAGTCTATTAATTGT
TGCCGGGAAGCTAGAGTAAGTAGTTCGCCAGTTAATAGTTTGCGCAACGTTGTTGCCATTGCTACAGGCA
TCGTGGTGTCACGCTCGTCGTTTGGTATGGCTTCATTCAGCTCCGGTTCCCAACGATCAAGGCGAGTTAC
ATGATCCCCCATGTTGTGCAAAAAAGCGGTTAGCTCCTTCGGTCCTCCGATCGTTGTCAGAAGTAAGTTG
GCCGCAGTGTTATCACTCATGGTTATGGCAGCACTGCATAATTCTCTTACTGTCATGCCATCCGTAAGAT
GCTTTTCTGTGACTGGTGAGTACTCAACCAAGTCATTCTGAGAATAGTGTATGCGGCGACCGAGTTGCTC
TTGCCCGGCGTCAATACGGGATAATACCGCGCCACATAGCAGAACTTTAAAAGTGCTCATCATTGGAAAA
CGTTCTTCGGGGCGAAAACTCTCAAGGATCTTACCGCTGTTGAGATCCAGTTCGATGTAACCCACTCGTG
CACCCAACTGATCTTCAGCATCTTTTACTTTCACCAGCGTTTCTGGGTGAGCAAAAACAGGAAGGCAAAA
TGCCGCAAAAAAGGGAATAAGGGCGACACGGAAATGTTGAATACTCATACTCTTCCTTTTTCAATATTAT
TGAAGCATTTATCAGGGTTATTGTCTCATGAGCGGATACATATTTGAATGTATTTAGAAAAATAAACAAA
TAGGGGTTCCGCGCACATTTCCCCGAAAAGTGCCACCTGACGTCGACGGATCGGGAGATCAACTTGTTTA
TTGCAGCTTATAATGGTTACAAATAAAGCAATAGCATCACAAATTTCACAAATAAAGCATTTTTTTCACT
GCATTCTAGTTGTGGTTTGTCCAAACTCATCAATGTATCTTATCATGTCTGGATCAACTGGATAACTCAA
GCTAACCAAAATCATCCCAAACTTCCCACCCCATACCCTATTACCACTGCCAATTACCTGTGGTTTCATT
TACTCTAAACCTGTGATTCCTCTGAATTATTTTCATTTTAAAGAAATTGTATTTGTTAAATATGTACTAC
AAACTTAGTAGT
Features (pLannotate 1.2.2; 21 found; start..end, strand, type, name):
    377..634     +  LTR            5' LTR (truncated): truncated 5' long terminal repeat (LTR) from HIV-1
    681..806     +  misc_feature   HIV-1 Ψ: packaging signal of human immunodeficiency virus type 1
    790..1128    +  CDS            HIV-1 gag (fragment): gag protein from human immunodeficiency virus 1; gag
   1303..1536    +  misc_feature   RRE: The Rev response element (RRE) of HIV-1 allows for Rev-dependent mRNA export from the nucleus to the cytoplasm.
   1913..2013    +  CDS            Rev (fragment): human immunodeficiency virus 1 (HIV-1) Rev protein; rev; enhances nuclear export of unspliced and incompletely spliced viral mRNAs
   2028..2143    +  misc_feature   cPPT/CTS: central polypurine tract and central termination sequence of HIV-1 (lacking the first T)
   2193..2471    +  promoter       tight TRE promoter (fragment): Tet-responsive promoter PTight, consisting of seven tet operator sequences followed by the minimal CMV promoter
   2493..4073    +  CDS            CDT1: CDT1_HUMAN - Experimental evidence at protein level: Swiss-Prot protein existence level 1. Required for both DNA replication and mitosis (PubMed:11125146, PubMed:22581055, PubMed:21856198, PubMed:14993212, PubMed:26842564). DNA replication licensing factor, required for pre- replication complex assembly. Cooperates with CDC6 and the origin recognition complex (ORC) during G1 phase of the cell cycle to promote the loading of the mini-chromosome maintenance (MCM) complex onto DNA to generate pre-replication complexes (pre-RC)(PubMed:14672932). Required also for mitosis by promoting stable kineto
   4137..4844    +  CDS            mCherry: mCherry is a basic (constitutively fluorescent) red fluorescent protein published in 2004, derived from Discosoma sp.. It is reported to be a very rapidly-maturing monomer with low acid sensitivity.
   4871..5459    +  misc_feature   WPRE: woodchuck hepatitis virus posttranscriptional regulatory element
   5476..5994    +  CDS            nef (fragment): NEF_HV1BR - Experimental evidence at protein level: Swiss-Prot protein existence level 1. Extracellular Nef protein targets CD4(+) T-lymphocytes for apoptosis by interacting with CXCR4 surface receptors (PubMed:14990729). From Human immunodeficiency virus type 1 group M subtype B (isolate BRU/LAI) (HIV-1).
   6042..6299    +  LTR            5' LTR (truncated): truncated 5' long terminal repeat (LTR) from HIV-1
   6451..6467    -  protein_bind   lac operator: The lac repressor binds to the lac operator to inhibit transcription in E. coli. This inhibition can be relieved by adding lactose or isopropyl-β-D-thiogalactopyranoside (IPTG). lac repressor encoded by lacI
   6475..6505    -  promoter       lac promoter: promoter for the E. coli lac operon
   6520..6541    -  protein_bind   CAP binding site: CAP binding activates transcription in the presence of cAMP. E. coli catabolite activator protein
   6554..6646    -  CDS            lacI (fragment): lac repressor; lacI; The lac repressor binds to the lac operator to inhibit transcription in E. coli. This inhibition can be relieved by adding lactose or isopropyl-β-D-thiogalactopyranoside (IPTG).
   6829..7417    -  rep_origin     ori: high-copy-number ColE1/pMB1/pBR322/pUC origin of replication
   7588..8448    -  CDS            AmpR: β-lactamase; bla; confers resistance to ampicillin, carbenicillin, and related antibiotics
   8449..8553    -  promoter       AmpR promoter: bla
   8601..8735    +  polyA_signal   SV40 poly(A) signal: SV40 polyadenylation signal
   8902..329     +  CDS            nef (fragment) (across the origin): NEF_HV1BR - Experimental evidence at protein level: Swiss-Prot protein existence level 1. Extracellular Nef protein targets CD4(+) T-lymphocytes for apoptosis by interacting with CXCR4 surface receptors (PubMed:14990729). From Human immunodeficiency virus type 1 group M subtype B (isolate BRU/LAI) (HIV-1).
