[The description below was written by a language model from this plasmid's Addgene catalogue record and pLannotate feature annotations shown in this document.]
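Description:
pLV-TetOn-ND-Cdt1-mCherry is an HIV-1-based lentiviral transfer vector (about 8.9 kb) for doxycycline-inducible expression of a non-degradable human CDT1 fused to mCherry. In bacteria it is maintained through a high-copy ColE1/pUC-type origin and selected with ampicillin via the β-lactamase gene. The viral portion carries two annotated truncated HIV-1 LTRs, the Ψ packaging signal with an adjoining gag fragment, the Rev response element for Rev-dependent nuclear export of the genomic RNA, and the cPPT/CTS element, which aids nuclear import and transduction. A WPRE downstream of the insert enhances transcript stability and expression. The depositor notes that virus was produced with a third-generation packaging system, with the packaging, Rev and VSV-G envelope functions supplied on separate plasmids.

The payload is driven by a tight TRE promoter, made of tet operator repeats upstream of a minimal CMV promoter, so transcription requires a reverse Tet transactivator plus doxycycline. No transactivator or mammalian selection marker appears in the feature table, so the transactivator presumably has to be provided separately. The CDT1 coding sequence lacks amino acids 1–19, carries the ΔCy mutation (residues 68–70 changed to alanine), includes an SV40 NLS to ensure nuclear localisation, and is codon optimised over its first 183 bp. According to the record, these changes abrogate the normal S-phase degradation of this replication licensing factor. The C-terminal mCherry tag allows fluorescent tracking of protein levels in live cells. The construct lets CDT1 persist into S phase on induction, for studying how CDT1 affects origin licensing and DNA synthesis.
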