Addgene plasmid #193761: pLV-TetOn-ND-Cdt1-mCherry
Purpose: Doxycyline-inducible (TetOn) human Cdt1 (SV40 NLS localization and C-terminal mCherry tag) with mutations which abroggate its S phase degradation
Depositing lab: Tobias Meyer. Depositing organization: Cornell University. Publication: CDT1 inhibits CMG helicase in early S phase to separate origin licensing from DNA synthesis. Ratnayeke N, Baris Y, Chung M, Yeeles JTP, Meyer T. Mol Cell. 2023 Jan 5;83(1):26-42.e13. doi: 10.1016/j.molcel.2022.12.004. PubMed 36608667.
Backbone
  Vector backbone: pLV-TetOn
  Backbone size w/o insert (bp): 6532
  Vector type: Lentiviral
Growth in bacteria
  Bacterial resistance: Ampicillin, 100 μg/mL
  Growth temperature: 30°C
  Growth strain: NEB Stable
  Copy number: High Copy
Gene/Insert
  Gene/Insert name: ND-Cdt1-mCherry (alt name: Non-degradable Cdt1-mCherry)
  Species: H. sapiens (human)
  Insert size (bp): 2370
  Mutation: amino acids 1-19 deleted, ΔCy mutation (aa68-70 to alanine), SV40 NLS, 1-183 bp codon optimized
  Entrez Gene: CDT1 (a.k.a. DUP, RIS2)
  Promoter: TRE
  Tag / fusion protein: mCherry (C terminal on insert)
  Cloning method: Gibson Cloning
  Sequencing primers: 5′ cagagctcgtttagtgaaccg; 3′ cattaaagcagcgtatcc
Terms and licenses: Academic/Nonprofit Terms; Industry Terms: Not Available to Industry
Depositor comments: The 3rd generation packaging system (pMDLg/pRRE, pRSV-rev, and pVSVG) was used to create virus from this lentiviral transfer vector.
How to cite: pLV-TetOn-ND-Cdt1-mCherry was a gift from Tobias Meyer (Addgene plasmid # 193761 ; http://n2t.net/addgene:193761 ; RRID:Addgene_193761)
